Addgene plasmid #60405: pRS424-TUB2 - human TUBB4a Cterminal tail C127S, E435C
Purpose: Expression of chimeric yeast beta tubulin (TUB2) - human beta4a tubulin Cterminal tail (TUBB4a) C127S, E435C for crosslinking polyglutamate peptide
Depositing lab: Ron Vale. Depositing organization: University of California, San Francisco (UCSF). Publication: Regulation of microtubule motors by tubulin isotypes and post-translational modifications. Sirajuddin M, Rice LM, Vale RD. Nat Cell Biol. 2014 Apr;16(4):335-44. doi: 10.1038/ncb2920. Epub 2014 Mar 16. PubMed 24633327.
Backbone
  Vector backbone: pRS424
  Vector type: Yeast Expression
  Selectable markers: TRP marker for yeast
Growth in bacteria
  Bacterial resistance: Ampicillin, 100 μg/mL
  Growth temperature: 37°C
  Growth strain: Top10
  Copy number: High Copy
Gene/Insert
  Gene/Insert name: TUB2 (alt name: Yeast beta Tubulin - TUBB4a C-terminal tail, C127S, E435C)
  Species: S. cerevisiae (budding yeast), Synthetic
  Insert size (bp): 1500
  Mutation: TUB2 amino acids 429 - end, replaced with human TUBB4a sequence, C127S, E435C
  GenBank ID: YFL037W
  Promoter: GAL
  Cloning method: Restriction Enzyme; 5′ cloning site NdeI (not destroyed); 3′ cloning site AatII (not destroyed)
  Sequencing primers: 5′ aacgtcaaggagaaaaaacc; 3′ gggagggcgtgaatgtaagc
Terms and licenses: Academic/Nonprofit Terms; Industry Terms: Not Available to Industry
How to cite: pRS424-TUB2 - human TUBB4a Cterminal tail C127S, E435C was a gift from Ron Vale (Addgene plasmid # 60405 ; http://n2t.net/addgene:60405 ; RRID:Addgene_60405)
