[The description below was written by a language model from this plasmid's Addgene catalogue record.]
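Description:
pRS424-TUB2 - human TUBB4a Cterminal tail C127S, E435C is a yeast expression plasmid built on the pRS424 backbone, a member of the pRS shuttle vector series that is generally maintained as a multicopy episome in budding yeast through a 2μ origin. Selection in yeast relies on the TRP marker, which complements tryptophan auxotrophy. In E. coli the plasmid is propagated at high copy under ampicillin selection. No feature table accompanies the record, so backbone elements beyond these catalogue fields are not documented here.

The insert, about 1.5 kb and cloned between NdeI and AatII sites that both remain intact, encodes a chimeric beta tubulin. The body of the protein is S. cerevisiae TUB2, while residues from position 429 to the end are replaced with the C-terminal tail sequence of human TUBB4a. Two point mutations are also present, C127S and E435C. The second places a cysteine within the grafted human tail, and the stated purpose is to use the protein for crosslinking a polyglutamate peptide. The record does not explain the role of C127S, although removing a native cysteine would be consistent with restricting the chemistry to the engineered site. Expression is driven by a GAL promoter, which makes transcription inducible by galactose in yeast. No epitope or purification tags are listed.

The construct serves to produce engineered tubulin carrying a defined human isotype tail that can be chemically modified to mimic polyglutamylation. This fits the associated study of how tubulin isotypes and post-translational modifications regulate microtubule motors.
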