>Addgene plasmid #60405 | pRS424-TUB2 - human TUBB4a Cterminal tail C127S, E435C | addgene partial sequence | sequence record 98534 | M13-F20 5'-TGTAAAACGACGGCCAGT-3'
GGGCGAATGGGTACCGGCCGCAAATTAAAGCCTTCGAGCGTCCCAAAACCTTCTCAAGCCAGGTTTTTCA
GTATAATGTTACATGCGTACACGCGTCTGTACAGAAAAAAAAGAAAAATTTGAAATATAAATAACGTTCT
TAATACTAACATAACTATAAAAAAATAAATAGGGACCTAGACTTCAGGTTGTCTAACTCCTTCCTTTTCG
GTTAGAGCGGATGTGGGGGGAGGGCGTGAATGTAAGCGTGACATAACTAATTACATGACTCGAGGTCGAC
GGTATCGATAAGCTTGATATCGACGTCTTAAGCAACTTCTTCTTCAGCTTCTTCACAGAATTCACCTTCT
TCAGCAGTAGCATCTTGGTATTGTTGGTATTCGCTAACCAGATCATTCATATTAGATTCAGCCTCAGAGA
ATTCCAATTCGTCCATACCTTCACTAGTATACCAGTGCAAGAAAGCTTTTCTTTTGAACATAGCGGAAAA
TTGGTCACCAACTCTCTTGAATAGCTCTTGAATAGATGTGGAGTTAGCAATGAAAGTAGCAGCCATGTCC
AAACCTTGAGGAGCGACAGAACACACAGCAGTTTGCACATTGTTGGGGATCCATTCCACGAAATAGTCTG
AGTTTTTAGATTGCACTTTATGCATTTCATCTTCCACCTCCTTAACGGAAACTTTACCTCTAAAGAAGGC
TGCAACGGTAAGGTATCTACCGTTTCTTGGATCGGCAGCAGCCATCATGTTCTTGGCATCAAACATTTGC
TGTGTTAATTCAGGGACAGTCAAAGATCTAAATGATTGAGAGCCAATTGCCGTCAAT
