>Addgene plasmid #60405 | pRS424-TUB2 - human TUBB4a Cterminal tail C127S, E435C | addgene partial sequence | sequence record 98535 | M13-Rev 5'-CAGGAAACAGCTATGACC-3'
GCTGGAGCTCTAGTACGGATTAGAAGCCGCCGAGCGGGTGACAGCCCTCCGAAGGAAGACTCTCCTCCGT
GCGTCCTCGTCTTCACCGGTCGCGTTCCTGAAACGCAGATGTGCCTCGCGCCGCACTGCTCCGAACAATA
AAGATTCTACAATACTAGCTTTTATGGTTATGAAGAGGAAAAATTGGCAGTAACCTGGCCCCACAAACCT
TCAAATGAACGAATCAAATTAACAACCATAGGATGATAATGCGATTAGTTTTTTAGCCTTATTTCTGGGG
TAATTAATCAGCGAAGCGATGATTTTTGATCTATTAACAGATATATAAATGCAAAAACTGCATAACCACT
TTAACTAATACTTTCAACATTTTCGGTTTGTATTACTTCTTATTCAAATGTAATAAAAGTATCAACAAAA
AATTGTTAATATACCTCTATACTTTAACGTCAAGGAGAAAAAACCCCGGATTCTAGAACTAGTGGATCCC
CGGGCATATGAGAGAAATCATTCATATCTCGACAGGTCAGTGTGGTAACCAAATTGGTGCTGCATTCTGG
GAAACTATCTGTGGTGAGCACGGTTTGGATTTCAATGGGACATATCACGGCCATGACGATATCCAGAAGG
AGAGACTGAACGTGTACTTCAACGAGGCATCTTCTGGGAAGTGGGTTCCAAGATCTATTAACGTCGATCT
AGAACCTGGGACGATTGACGCAGTACGCAATTCTGCCATCGGGAATTTGTTTAGACCTGACAATTATATC
TTTGGGCAAAGTTCTGCGGGCAACGTGT
