>Addgene plasmid #60405 | pRS424-TUB2 - human TUBB4a Cterminal tail C127S, E435C | addgene partial sequence | sequence record 99515 | GAL1 5'-AATATACCTCTATACTTTAACGTC-3'
AGAACTAGTGGATCCCCGGGCATATGAGAGAAATCATTCATATCTCGACAGGTCAGTGTGGTAACCAAAT
TGGTGCTGCATTCTGGGAAACTATCTGTGGTGAGCACGGTTTGGATTTCAATGGGACATATCACGGCCAT
GACGATATCCAGAAGGAGAGACTGAACGTGTACTTCAACGAGGCATCTTCTGGGAAGTGGGTTCCAAGAT
CTATTAACGTCGATCTAGAACCTGGGACGATTGACGCAGTACGCAATTCTGCCATCGGGAATTTGTTTAG
ACCTGACAATTATATCTTTGGGCAAAGTTCTGCGGGCAACGTGTGGGCCAAGGGTCACTACACAGAAGGT
GCTGAGCTTGTAGACAGCGTCATGGATGTTATTAGACGAGAGGCCGAAGGATCCGACTCCCTTCAAGGTT
TCCAGATCACACATTCTCTTGGTGGTGGTACCGGTTCCGGTATGGGTACGCTTTTGATCTCGAAGATTAG
GGAAGAGTTTCCTGATCGTATGATGGCCACCTTCTCCGTCTTGCCCTCTCCGAAGACTTCTGACACCGTT
GTCGAACCATACAATGCCACGTTGTCTGTGCACCAATTGGTAGAACACTCTGATGAAACATTCTGTATCG
ATAACGAAGCACTTTATGACATCTGTCAAAGGACCTTAAAGTTGAATCAACCTTCTTATGGAGATTTGAA
CAACTTGGTCTCGAGCGTCATGTCTGGTGTGACAACTTCATTGCGTTATCCCGGCCAATTGAACTCTGAT
TTGAGAAAGTTGGCTGTT
